>Addgene plasmid #145506 | pGBW-m4046486 | addgene full sequence | sequence record 298960 | Addgene NGS Result
GCGGCCGCTTGCTATATTGAAGTACGGATTAGAAGCCGCCGAGCGGGCGACAGCCCTCCGACGGAAGACT
CTCCTCCGTGCGTCCTCGTCTTCACCGGTCGCGTTCCTGAAACGCAGATGTGCCTCGCGCCGCACTGCTC
CGAACAATAAAGATTCTACAATACTAGCTTTTATGGTTATGAAGAGGAAAAATTGGCAGTAACCTGGCCC
CACAAACCTTCAAATTAACGAATCAAATTAACAACCATAGGATGATAATGCGATTAGTTTTTTAGCCTTA
TTTCTGGGGTAATTAATCAGCGAAGCGATGATTTTTGATCTATTAACAGATATATAAATGGAAAAGCTGC
ATAACCACTTTAACTAATACTTTCAACATTTTCAGTTTGTATTACTTCTTATTCAAATGTCATAAAAGTA
TCAACAAAAAATTGTTAATATACCTCTATACTTTAACGTCAAGGAGAAAAAACTATAATGGGTTACATAA
ATGTCTTTGCATTCCCTTTCACCATCTATAGTCTTCTATTATGCAGAATGAACTCCCGAAACTACATTGC
CCAGGTTGACGTAGTTAACTTTAATTTGACTCTCGTGCCGAGAGGTTCTCACCATCATCACCATCATTAA
ACAGGCCCCTTTTCCTTTGTCGATATCATGTAATTAGTTATGTCACGCTTACATTCACGCCCTCCTCCCA
CATCCGCTCTAACCGAAAAGGAAGGAGTTAGACAACCTGAAGTCTAGGTCCCTATTTATTTTTTTTAATA
GTTATGTTAGTATTAAGAACGTTATTTATATTTCAAATTTTTCTTTTTTTTCTGTACAAAGCGGCCGCCG
AACCACTAGTGCACTGCAGTACACGGTTTCCTTGAAATTTTTTTGATTCGGTAATCTCCGAACAGAAGGA
AGAACGAAGGAAGGAGCACAGACTTAGATTGGTATATATACGCATATGTAGTGTTGAAGAAACATGAAAT
TGCCCAGTATTCTTAACCCAACTGCACAGAACAAAAACGTGCAGGAAACGAAGATAAATCATGTCGAAAG
CTACATATAAGGAACGTGCTGCTACTCATCCTAGTCCTGTTGCTGCCAAGCTATTTAATATCATGCACGA
AAAGCAAACAAACTTGTGTGCTTCATTGGATGTTCGTACCACCAAGGAATTACTGGAGTTAGTTGAAGCA
TTAGGTCCCAAAATTTGTTTACTAAAAACACATGTGGATATCTTGACTGATTTTTCCATGGAGGGCACAG
TTAAGCCGCTAAAGGCATTATCCGCCAAGTACAATTTTTTACTCTTCGAGGACAGAAAATTTGCTGACAT
TGGTAATACAGTCAAATTGCAGTACTCTGCGGGTGTATACAGAATAGCAGAATGGGCAGACATTACGAAT
GCACACGGTGTGGTGGGCCCAGGTATTGTTAGCGGTTTGAAGCAGGCGGCAGAAGAAGTAACAAAGGAAC
CTAGAGGCCTTTTGATGTTAGCAGAATTGTCATGCAAGGGCTCCCTATCTACTGGAGAATATACTAAGGG
TACTGTTGACATTGCGAAGAGCGACAAAGATTTTGTTATCGGCTTTATTGCTCAAAGAGACATGGGTGGA
AGAGATGAAGGTTACGATTGGTTGATTATGACACCCGGTGTGGGTTTAGATGACAAGGGAGATGCATTGG
GTCAACAGTATAGAACCGTGGATGATGTGGTTTCTACAGGATCTGACATTATTATTGTTGGAAGAGGACT
ATTTGCAAAGGGAAGGGATGCTAAGGTAGAGGGTGAACGTTACAGAAAAGCAGGCTGGGAAGCATATTTG
AGAAGATGCGGCCAGCAAAACTAAAAAACTGTATTATAAGTAAATGCATGTATACTAAACTCACAAATTA
GAGCTTCAATTTAATTATATCAGTTATTACCCGAGTAACGAAGCATCTGTGCTTCATTTTGTAGAACAAA
AATGCAACGCGAGAGCGCTAATTTTTCAAACAAAGAATCTGAGCTGCATTTTTACAGAACAGAAATGCAA
CGCGAAAGCGCTATTTTACCAACGAAGAATCTGTGCTTCATTTTTGTAAAACAAAAATGCAACGCGAGAG
CGCTAATTTTTCAAACAAAGAATCTGAGCTGCATTTTTACAGAACAGAAATGCAACGCGAGAGCGCTATT
TTACCAACAAAGAATCTATACTTCTTTTTTGTTCTACAAAAATGCATCCCGAGAGCGCTATTTTTCTAAC
AAAGCATCTTAGATTACTTTTTTTCTCCTTTGTGCGCTCTATAATGCAGTCTCTTGATAACTTTTTGCAC
TGTAGGTCCGTTAAGGTTAGAAGAAGGCTACTTTGGTGTCTATTTTCTCTTCCATAAAAAAAGCCTGACT
CCACTTCCCGCGTTTACTGATTACTAGCGAAGCTGCGGGTGCATTTTTTCAAGATAAAGGCATCCCCGAT
TATATTCTATACCGATGTGGATTGCGCATACTTTGTGAACAGAAAGTGATAGCGTTGATGATTCTTCATT
GGTCAGAAAATTATGAACGGTTTCTTCTATTTTGTCTCTATATACTACGTATAGGAAATGTTTACATTTT
CGTATTGTTTTCGATTCACTCTATGAATAGTTCTTACTACAATTTTTTTGTCTAAAGAGTAATACTAGAG
ATAAACATAAAAAATGTAGAGGTCGAGTTTAGATGCAAGTTCAAGGAGCGAAAGGTGGATGGGTAGGTTA
TATAGGGATATAGCACAGAGATATATAGCAAAGAGATACTTTTGAGCAATGTTTGTGGAAGCGGTATTCG
CAATATTTTAGTAGCTCGTTACAGTCCGGTGCGTTTTTGGTTTTTTGAAAGTGCGTCATCAGAGCGCTTT
TGGTTTTCAAAAGCGCTCTGAAGTTCCTATACTTTCTAGCTAGAGAATAGGAACTTCCCGAGCGGCCGCG
TGTTACAAGCTTGACTCCAGCGTAACTGGACTGCAATCAACTCACTGGCTCACCTTCACGGGTGGGCCTT
TCTTCGGTAGAAAATCAAAGGATCTTCTTGAGATCCTTTTTTTCTGCGCGTAATCTGCTGCTTGCAAACA
AAAAAACCACCGCTACCAGCGGTGGTTTGTTTGCCGGATCAAGAGCTACCAACTCTTTTTCCGAGGTAAC
TGGCTTCAGCAGAGCGCAGATACCAAATACTGTTCTTCTAGTGTAGCCGTAGTTAGGCCACCACTTCAAG
AACTCTGTAGCACCGCCTACATACCTCGCTCTGCTAATCCTGTTACCAGTGGCTGCTGCCAGTGGCGATA
AGTCGTGTCTTACCGGGTTGGACTCAAGACGATAGTTACCGGATAAGGCGCAGCGGTCGGGCTGAACGGG
GGGTTCGTGCACACAGCCCAGCTTGGAGCGAACGACCTACACCGAACTGAGATACCTACAGCGTGAGCTA
TGAGAAAGCGCCACGCTTCCCGAAGGGAGAAAGGCGGACAGGTATCCGGTAAGCGGCAGGGTCGGAACAG
GAGAGCGCACGAGGGAGCTTCCAGGGGTAAACGCCTGGTATCTTTATAGTCCTGTCGGGTTTCGCCACCT
CTGACTTGAGCATCGATTTTTGTGATGCTCGTCAGGGGGGCGGAGCCTATGGAAAAACGCCAGCAACGCA
GAAAGGCCCACCCGAAGGTGAGCCAGGTGATTACATTTGGGCCCTCATCAGAGGTTTTCACCGTCATCAC
CGAAACGCGCGAGGCAGCTGCGGTAAAGCTCATCAGCGTGGTCGTGAAGCGATTCACAGATGTCTGCCTG
TTCATCCGCGTCCAGCTCGTTGAGTTTCTCCAGAAGCGTTAATGTCTGGCTTCTGATAAAGCGGGCCATG
TTAAGGGCGGTTTTTTCCTGTTTGGTCACTTACCAATGCTTAATCAGTGAGGCACCTATCTCAGCGATCT
GTCTATTTCGTTCATCCATAGTTGCCTGACTCCCCGTCGTGTAGATAACTACGATGCGGGAGGGCTTACC
ATCTGGCCCCAGTGCTGCAATGATACCGCGAGACCCACGCTCACCGGCTCCAGATTTATCAGCAATAAAC
CAGCCAGCCGGGAGGGCCGAGCGCAGAAGTGATCCTGCAACTTTATCCGCCTCCATCCAGTCTATTAATT
GTTGCCGGGAAGCTAGAGTAAGTAGTTCGCCAGTTAATAGTTTGCGCAACGTTGTTGCCATTGCTACAGG
CATCGTGGTGTCACGCTCGTCGTTTGGTATGGCTTCATTCAGCTCCGGTTCCCAACGATCAAGGCGAGTT
ACATGATCCCCCATGTTGTGCAAAAAAGCGGTTAGCTCCTTCGGTCCTCCGATCGTTGCCAGAAGTAAGT
TGGCCGCAGTGTTATCACTCATGGTTATGGCAGCACTGCATAATTCTCTTACTGTCATGCCATCCGTGAG
ATGCTTTTCTGTGACTGGTGAGTACTCAACCAAGTCATTCTGAGAATAGTGTATGCGGCGACCGAGTTGC
TCTTGCCCGGCGTCAATACGGGATAATACCGCGCCACATAGCAGAACTTTAAAAGTGCTCATCATTGGAA
AACGTTCTTCGGGGCGTAAACTCTCAAGGATCTTACCGCTGTTGAGATCCAGTTCGATGTAACCCACTCG
TGCACCCAACTGATCTTCAGCATCTTTTACTTTCACCAGCGTTTCTGGGTGAGCAAAAACAGGAAGGCAA
AATGCCGCAAAAAAGGGAATAAGGGCGACACGGAAATGTTGAATACTCATTTTAGCTTCCTTAGCTCCTG
AAAATCTCGATAACTCAAAAAATACGCCCGGTAGTGATCTTATTTCATTATGGTGAAAGTTGGAACCTCT
TACGTGCCGATCAAGTCAAAAGCCTCCGGTCGGAGGCTTTTGACTTTCTGCTATGGAGGTCAGGTATGAT
TTAAATGGTCAGTTAGA
Features (pLannotate 1.2.2; 12 found; start..end, strand, type, name):
     25..466     +  promoter       GAL1 promoter: S. cerevisiae GAL1; inducible promoter, regulated by Gal4
    656..828     +  terminator     CYC1 terminator (fragment): S. cerevisiae CYC1; transcription terminator for CYC1
    864..1040    +  promoter       URA3 promoter (fragment): S. cerevisiae URA3
   1041..1844    +  CDS            URA3: orotidine-5'-phosphate decarboxylase, required for uracil biosynthesis; S. cerevisiae URA3; yeast auxotrophic marker, counterselectable with 5-fluoroorotic acid (5-FOA)
   1927..2909    -  rep_origin     2μ ori: yeast 2μ plasmid origin of replication
   2987..3016    +  terminator     T3Te terminator: phage T3 early transcription terminator
   3038..3625    +  rep_origin     ori: high-copy-number ColE1/pMB1/pBR322/pUC origin of replication
   3637..3664    -  terminator     T7Te terminator: phage T7 early transcription terminator
   3688..3879    -  CDS            rop: Rop protein, which maintains plasmids at low copy number; rop
   3880..4740    -  CDS            AmpR: β-lactamase; bla; confers resistance to ampicillin, carbenicillin, and related antibiotics
   4741..4843    -  promoter       cat promoter: promoter of the E. coli cat gene encoding chloramphenicol acetyltransferase
   4844..4875    -  terminator     tonB terminator: bidirectional E. coli tonB-P14 transcription terminator
