[The description below was written by a language model from this plasmid's Addgene catalogue record and pLannotate feature annotations shown in this document.]
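Description:
pGBW-m4046486 is an E. coli–S. cerevisiae shuttle plasmid for galactose-inducible expression of the SARS-CoV-2 ORF10 protein in budding yeast. The sequenced plasmid is 4,917 nt. In yeast it replicates episomally from the 2μ origin, which typically gives multicopy maintenance. It is selected by the URA3 marker, which is driven by its own promoter, complements uracil auxotrophy and can be counterselected with 5-FOA. In bacteria it is propagated through a ColE1/pUC-type origin with ampicillin resistance. The feature table places the β-lactamase gene downstream of a cat promoter. It also detects a short rop annotation next to AmpR, although the catalogue lists the plasmid as high copy. Several short bacterial terminators (T3Te, T7Te, tonB) flank the origin and resistance modules, presumably to insulate them from read-through transcription.

The expression cassette consists of the Gal4-regulated GAL1 promoter and a CYC1 terminator fragment. The roughly 190 nt gap between them is unannotated in the feature table but corresponds to the position expected for the insert. According to the catalogue, the insert is a very small (about 110 bp) synthetic ORF10 coding sequence, recoded for S. cerevisiae codon usage. It is fused at its C terminus to a backbone-encoded thrombin cleavage site and 6xHis tag. This arrangement allows expression to be induced by galactose, the product to be captured by metal-affinity chromatography, and the tag to be removed by protease. The insert was made by gene synthesis, and the cloning method is otherwise not recorded. The stated purpose is yeast expression of ORF10, and the record names no further applications.
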