Addgene plasmid #145506: pGBW-m4046486
Purpose: Yeast Expression plasmid for SARS-CoV-2 ORF10 protein
Depositing lab: Ginkgo Bioworks & Benjie Chen. Depositing organization: Ginkgo Bioworks.
Backbone
  Vector backbone: AmpR; 2u URA3
  Backbone size w/o insert (bp): 4078
  Vector type: Yeast Expression
  Selectable markers: URA3
Growth in bacteria
  Bacterial resistance: Ampicillin, 100 μg/mL
  Growth temperature: 37°C
  Growth strain: DH5alpha
  Copy number: High Copy
Gene/Insert
  Gene/Insert name: SARS-CoV-2 ORF10 protein
  Species: S. cerevisiae (budding yeast); Severe acute respiratory syndrome coronavirus 2
  Insert size (bp): 110
  Mutation: Saccharomyces cerevisiae recode 1
  Entrez Gene: ORF10 (a.k.a. GU280_gp11)
  Promoter: pGAL1
  Tag / fusion protein: Cleavable thrombin;6xHIS (C terminal on backbone)
  Cloning method: Unknown
Resource information
  A portion of this plasmid was derived from a plasmid made by: GinkgoBioworks
Depositor comments: NCBI Reference Sequence: YP_009725255.1Created by gene synthesis with Not1 site.
How to cite: pGBW-m4046486 was a gift from Ginkgo Bioworks & Benjie Chen (Addgene plasmid # 145506 ; http://n2t.net/addgene:145506 ; RRID:Addgene_145506)
